Addgene plasmid #141344: GB1-PRD(703-800)-Strep
Purpose: Codon-optimized bacterial expression plasmid. Expresses GB1-His6-TEV-ALIX(703-800)-Strep.
Depositing lab: Lalit Deshmukh. Depositing organization: University of California, San Diego (UCSD). Publication: Proline-rich domain of human ALIX contains multiple TSG101-UEV interaction sites and forms phosphorylation-mediated reversible amyloids. Elias RD, Ma W, Ghirlando R, Schwieters CD, Reddy VS, Deshmukh L. Proc Natl Acad Sci U S A. 2020 Sep 11. pii: 2010635117. doi: 10.1073/pnas.2010635117. PubMed 32917811.
Backbone
  Vector backbone: pET-11a
  Backbone size w/o insert (bp): 5643
  Total vector size (bp): 6238
  Vector type: Bacterial Expression
Growth in bacteria
  Bacterial resistance: Ampicillin, 100 μg/mL
  Growth temperature: 37°C
  Growth strain: DH5alpha
  Copy number: High Copy
Gene/Insert
  Gene/Insert name: GB1-His6-TEV-ALIX(703-800)-Strep
  Species: H. sapiens (human)
  Insert size (bp): 595
  Tag / fusion protein: GB1-His6-TEV (N terminal on insert); Strep-tag (WSHPQFEK) (C terminal on insert)
Terms and licenses: Academic/Nonprofit Terms; Industry Terms: Not Available to Industry
How to cite: GB1-PRD(703-800)-Strep was a gift from Lalit Deshmukh (Addgene plasmid # 141344 ; http://n2t.net/addgene:141344 ; RRID:Addgene_141344)
