[The description below was written by a language model from this plasmid's Addgene catalogue record and pLannotate feature annotations shown in this document.]
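Description:
GB1-PRD(703-800)-Strep is a bacterial expression plasmid built on the pET-11a backbone, about 6.2 kb in total, for producing a fragment of the proline-rich domain (PRD) of human ALIX (gene PDCD6IP) in E. coli. It is selected with ampicillin through the β-lactamase (AmpR) gene and replicates from a pBR322/ColE1-type origin. The bom region and the rop gene are also present. The catalogue lists the plasmid as high copy, although rop normally moderates copy number. Several truncated tetracycline-resistance fragments and the tet promoter appear in the feature table. These are non-functional remnants of the pBR322 ancestry of the pET backbone, not usable markers.

The roughly 595 bp codon-optimized insert sits downstream of a T7 promoter fused to a lac operator and the T7 gene 10 ribosome binding site, and is followed by the T7 terminator. The plasmid's lacI gene supplies the repressor, so expression requires a host that provides T7 RNA polymerase and is induced with IPTG. The encoded fusion begins with GB1, the small immunoglobulin-binding domain of streptococcal protein G that is commonly used to improve solubility and yield. According to the record, a His6 tag and a TEV protease cleavage site come next, although these were not separately annotated in the feature table. ALIX residues 703-800 and a C-terminal Strep-tag II complete the fusion. The two affinity tags at opposite ends allow full-length product to be purified, and TEV cleavage removes the GB1-His6 portion. A short annotated T7 gene 10-derived fragment after the Strep-tag appears to be backbone sequence outside the described fusion. The associated study examined TSG101-UEV interaction sites in the ALIX PRD and its phosphorylation-regulated reversible amyloid formation.
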