Features (pLannotate 1.2.2; 21 found; start..end, strand, type, name):
      1..19      +  promoter       T7 promoter: promoter for bacteriophage T7 RNA polymerase
     20..44      +  protein_bind   lac operator: The lac repressor binds to the lac operator to inhibit transcription in E. coli. This inhibition can be relieved by adding lactose or isopropyl-β-D-thiogalactopyranoside (IPTG). lac repressor encoded by lacI
     59..81      +  RBS            RBS: efficient ribosome binding site from bacteriophage T7 gene 10 (Olins and Rangwala, 1989)
     95..256     +  CDS            spg (fragment): SPG1_STRSG - Experimental evidence at protein level: Swiss-Prot protein existence level 1. Binds to the constant Fc region of IgG with high affinity. From Streptococcus sp. group G.
    365..670     +  CDS            PDCD6IP (fragment): PDC6I_HUMAN - Also known as AIP1, ALIX, KIAA1375. Experimental evidence at protein level: Swiss-Prot protein existence level 1. (Microbial infection) Involved in HIV-1 virus budding. Can replace TSG101 it its role of supporting HIV-1 release; this function requires the interaction with CHMP4B. The ESCRT machinery also functions in topologically equivalent membrane fission events, such as enveloped virus budding (HIV-1 and other lentiviruses). From Homo sapiens (Human).
    659..682     +  CDS            Strep-Tag II: peptide that binds Strep-Tactin®, an engineered form of streptavidin
    693..742     +  CDS            SET1 (fragment): solubility-enhancement tag derived from T7 phage gene 10B
    750..797     +  terminator     T7 terminator: transcription terminator for bacteriophage T7 RNA polymerase
    820..924     -  CDS            TcR (fragment): tetracycline efflux protein; tet; confers resistance to tetracycline
    972..1000    -  promoter       tet promoter: E. coli promoter for tetracycline efflux protein gene
   1113..1217    +  promoter       AmpR promoter: bla
   1218..2078    +  CDS            AmpR: β-lactamase; bla; confers resistance to ampicillin, carbenicillin, and related antibiotics
   2249..2837    +  rep_origin     ori: high-copy-number ColE1/pMB1/pBR322/pUC origin of replication
   3023..3162    -  misc_feature   bom: basis of mobility region from pBR322
   3264..3455    -  CDS            rop: Rop protein, which maintains plasmids at low copy number; rop
   3472..3852    +  CDS            YPB1_ECOLX: Protein predicted: Swiss-Prot protein existence level 4. From Escherichia coli.
   4094..4718    -  CDS            TcR (fragment): tetracycline efflux protein; tet; confers resistance to tetracycline
   4733..4754    -  protein_bind   CAP binding site: CAP binding activates transcription in the presence of cAMP. E. coli catabolite activator protein
   4767..5849    -  CDS            lacI: lac repressor; lacI; The lac repressor binds to the lac operator to inhibit transcription in E. coli. This inhibition can be relieved by adding lactose or isopropyl-β-D-thiogalactopyranoside (IPTG).
   5850..5927    -  promoter       lacI promoter: lacI
   5935..6214    -  CDS            TcR (fragment): tetracycline efflux protein; tet; confers resistance to tetracycline
>Addgene plasmid #141344 | GB1-PRD(703-800)-Strep | addgene full sequence | sequence record 296400 | Addgene NGS Result
TAATACGACTCACTATAGGGGAATTGTGAGCGGATAACAATTCCCCTCTAGAAATAATTTTGTTTAACTT
TAAGAAGGAGATATACATATGCAATACAAACTGGCGCTGAACGGCAAAACGCTGAAGGGTGAAACGACGA
CCGAGGCCGTTGATGCGGCCACGGCCGAGAAAGTGTTCAAGCAGTACGCCAACGACAACGGTGTTGATGG
CGAATGGACCTACGACGATGCGACCAAAACCTTCACCGTGACCGAACTGGTTCCGCGCGGCAGTATCGAA
GGTCGCATCCGCGAGAATCTGAAAGATAGCGGTCTGTTTCTGGAGCATCACCACCATCACCATGAAAATC
TGTACTTCCAAGGCGACGAACTGCTGAAAGATCTGCAGCAGAGCATTGCCCGCGAACCAAGCGCCCCAAG
CATCCCGACGCCAGCCTATCAGAGTAGTCCGGCGGGTGGTCATGCGCCGACCCCACCAACGCCGGCCCCA
CGTACGATGCCGCCAACCAAACCGCAACCACCAGCGCGTCCGCCACCACCAGTTCTCCCAGCCAATCGCG
CCCCAAGTGCGACCGCGCCAAGCCCAGTTGGTGCGGGTACCGCCGCGCCAGCGCCAAGTCAAACGCCGGG
TAGTGCCCCACCACCACAAGCGCAAGGCTGGAGCCATCCGCAGTTCGAAAAGTAAGGATCCGGCTGCTAA
CAAAGCCCGAAAGGAAGCTGAGTTGGCTGCTGCCACCGCTGAGCAATAACTAGCATAACCCCTTGGGGCC
TCTAAACGGGTCTTGAGGGGTTTTTTGCTGAAAGGAGGAACTATATCCGGATATCCCGCAAGAGGCCCGG
CAGTACCGGCATAACCAAGCCTATGCCTACAGCATCCAGGGTGACGGTGCCGAGGATGACGATGAGCGCA
TTGTTAGATTTCATACACGGTGCCTGACTGCGTTAGCAATTTAACTGTGATAAACTACCGCATTAAAGCT
TATCGATGATAAGCTGTCAAACATGAGAATTCTTGAAGACGAAAGGGCCTCGTGATACGCCTATTTTTAT
AGGTTAATGTCATGATAATAATGGTTTCTTAGACGTCAGGTGGCACTTTTCGGGGAAATGTGCGCGGAAC
CCCTATTTGTTTATTTTTCTAAATACATTCAAATATGTATCCGCTCATGAGACAATAACCCTGATAAATG
CTTCAATAATATTGAAAAAGGAAGAGTATGAGTATTCAACATTTCCGTGTCGCCCTTATTCCCTTTTTTG
CGGCATTTTGCCTTCCTGTTTTTGCTCACCCAGAAACGCTGGTGAAAGTAAAAGATGCTGAAGATCAGTT
GGGTGCACGAGTGGGTTACATCGAACTGGATCTCAACAGCGGTAAGATCCTTGAGAGTTTTCGCCCCGAA
GAACGTTTTCCAATGATGAGCACTTTTAAAGTTCTGCTATGTGGCGCGGTATTATCCCGTGTTGACGCCG
GGCAAGAGCAACTCGGTCGCCGCATACACTATTCTCAGAATGACTTGGTTGAGTACTCACCAGTCACAGA
AAAGCATCTTACGGATGGCATGACAGTAAGAGAATTATGCAGTGCTGCCATAACCATGAGTGATAACACT
GCGGCCAACTTACTTCTGACAACGATCGGAGGACCGAAGGAGCTAACCGCTTTTTTGCACAACATGGGGG
ATCATGTAACTCGCCTTGATCGTTGGGAACCGGAGCTGAATGAAGCCATACCAAACGACGAGCGTGACAC
CACGATGCCTGCAGCAATGGCAACAACGTTGCGCAAACTATTAACTGGCGAACTACTTACTCTAGCTTCC
CGGCAACAATTAATAGACTGGATGGAGGCGGATAAAGTTGCAGGACCACTTCTGCGCTCGGCCCTTCCGG
CTGGCTGGTTTATTGCTGATAAATCTGGAGCCGGTGAGCGTGGGTCTCGCGGTATCATTGCAGCACTGGG
GCCAGATGGTAAGCCCTCCCGTATCGTAGTTATCTACACGACGGGGAGTCAGGCAACTATGGATGAACGA
AATAGACAGATCGCTGAGATAGGTGCCTCACTGATTAAGCATTGGTAACTGTCAGACCAAGTTTACTCAT
ATATACTTTAGATTGATTTAAAACTTCATTTTTAATTTAAAAGGATCTAGGTGAAGATCCTTTTTGATAA
TCTCATGACCAAAATCCCTTAACGTGAGTTTTCGTTCCACTGAGCGTCAGACCCCGTAGAAAAGATCAAA
GGATCTTCTTGAGATCCTTTTTTTCTGCGCGTAATCTGCTGCTTGCAAACAAAAAAACCACCGCTACCAG
CGGTGGTTTGTTTGCCGGATCAAGAGCTACCAACTCTTTTTCCGAAGGTAACTGGCTTCAGCAGAGCGCA
GATACCAAATACTGTCCTTCTAGTGTAGCCGTAGTTAGGCCACCACTTCAAGAACTCTGTAGCACCGCCT
ACATACCTCGCTCTGCTAATCCTGTTACCAGTGGCTGCTGCCAGTGGCGATAAGTCGTGTCTTACCGGGT
TGGACTCAAGACGATAGTTACCGGATAAGGCGCAGCGGTCGGGCTGAACGGGGGGTTCGTGCACACAGCC
CAGCTTGGAGCGAACGACCTACACCGAACTGAGATACCTACAGCGTGAGCTATGAGAAAGCGCCACGCTT
CCCGAAGGGAGAAAGGCGGACAGGTATCCGGTAAGCGGCAGGGTCGGAACAGGAGAGCGCACGAGGGAGC
TTCCAGGGGGAAACGCCTGGTATCTTTATAGTCCTGTCGGGTTTCGCCACCTCTGACTTGAGCGTCGATT
TTTGTGATGCTCGTCAGGGGGGCGGAGCCTATGGAAAAACGCCAGCAACGCGGCCTTTTTACGGTTCCTG
GCCTTTTGCTGGCCTTTTGCTCACATGTTCTTTCCTGCGTTATCCCCTGATTCTGTGGATAACCGTATTA
CCGCCTTTGAGTGAGCTGATACCGCTCGCCGCAGCCGAACGACCGAGCGCAGCGAGTCAGTGAGCGAGGA
AGCGGAAGAGCGCCTGATGCGGTATTTTCTCCTTACGCATCTGTGCGGTATTTCACACCGCAATGGTGCA
CTCTCAGTACAATCTGCTCTGATGCCGCATAGTTAAGCCAGTATACACTCCGCTATCGCTACGTGACTGG
GTCATGGCTGCGCCCCGACACCCGCCAACACCCGCTGACGCGCCCTGACGGGCTTGTCTGCTCCCGGCAT
CCGCTTACAGACAAGCTGTGACCGTCTCCGGGAGCTGCATGTGTCAGAGGTTTTCACCGTCATCACCGAA
ACGCGCGAGGCAGCTGCGGTAAAGCTCATCAGCGTGGTCGTGAAGCGATTCACAGATGTCTGCCTGTTCA
TCCGCGTCCAGCTCGTTGAGTTTCTCCAGAAGCGTTAATGTCTGGCTTCTGATAAAGCGGGCCATGTTAA
GGGCGGTTTTTTCCTGTTTGGTCACTGATGCCTCCGTGTAAGGGGGATTTCTGTTCATGGGGGTAATGAT
ACCGATGAAACGAGAGAGGATGCTCACGATACGGGTTACTGATGATGAACATGCCCGGTTACTGGAACGT
TGTGAGGGTAAACAACTGGCGGTATGGATGCGGCGGGACCAGAGAAAAATCACTCAGGGTCAATGCCAGC
GCTTCGTTAATACAGATGTAGGTGTTCCACAGGGTAGCCAGCAGCATCCTGCGATGCAGATCCGGAACAT
AATGGTGCAGGGCGCTGACTTCCGCGTTTCCAGACTTTACGAAACACGGAAACCGAAGACCATTCATGTT
GTTGCTCAGGTCGCAGACGTTTTGCAGCAGCAGTCGCTTCACGTTCGCTCGCGTATCGGTGATTCATTCT
GCTAACCAGTAAGGCAACCCCGCCAGCCTAGCCGGGTCCTCAACGACAGGAGCACGATCATGCGCACCCG
TGGCCAGGACCCAACGCTGCCCGAGATGCGCCGCGTGCGGCTGCTGGAGATGGCGGACGCGATGGATATG
TTCTGCCAAGGGTTGGTTTGCGCATTCACAGTTCTCCGCAAGAATTGATTGGCTCCAATTCTTGGAGTGG
TGAATCCGTTAGCGAGGTGCCGCCGGCTTCCATTCAGGTCGAGGTGGCCCGGCTCCATGCACCGCGACGC
AACGCGGGGAGGCAGACAAGGTATAGGGCGGCGCCTACAATCCATGCCAACCCGTTCCATGTGCTCGCCG
AGGCGGCATAAATCGCCGTGACGATCAGCGGTCCAATGATCGAAGTTAGGCTGGTAAGAGCCGCGAGCGA
TCCTTGAAGCTGTCCCTGATGGTCGTCATCTACCTGCCTGGACAGCATGGCCTGCAACGCGGGCATCCCG
ATGCCGCCGGAAGCGAGAAGAATCATAATGGGGAAGGCCATCCAGCCTCGCGTCGCGAACGCCAGCAAGA
CGTAGCCCAGCGCGTCGGCCGCCATGCCGGCGATAATGGCCTGCTTCTCGCCGAAACGTTTGGTGGCGGG
ACCAGTGACGAAGGCTTGAGCGAGGGCGTGCAAGATTCCGAATACCGCAAGCGACAGGCCGATCATCGTC
GCGCTCCAGCGAAAGCGGTCCTCGCCGAAAATGACCCAGAGCGCTGCCGGCACCTGTCCTACGAGTTGCA
TGATAAAGAAGACAGTCATAAGTGCGGCGACGATAGTCATGCCCCGCGCCCACCGGAAGGAGCTGACTGG
GTTGAAGGCTCTCAAGGGCATCGGTCGAGATCCCGGTGCCTAATGAGTGAGCTAACTTACATTAATTGCG
TTGCGCTCACTGCCCGCTTTCCAGTCGGGAAACCTGTCGTGCCAGCTGCATTAATGAATCGGCCAACGCG
CGGGGAGAGGCGGTTTGCGTATTGGGCGCCAGGGTGGTTTTTCTTTTCACCAGTGAGACGGGCAACAGCT
GATTGCCCTTCACCGCCTGGCCCTGAGAGAGTTGCAGCAAGCGGTCCACGCTGGTTTGCCCCAGCAGGCG
AAAATCCTGTTTGATGGTGGTTAACGGCGGGATATAACATGAGCTGTCTTCGGTATCGTCGTATCCCACT
ACCGAGATATCCGCACCAACGCGCAGCCCGGACTCGGTAATGGCGCGCATTGCGCCCAGCGCCATCTGAT
CGTTGGCAACCAGCATCGCAGTGGGAACGATGCCCTCATTCAGCATTTGCATGGTTTGTTGAAAACCGGA
CATGGCACTCCAGTCGCCTTCCCGTTCCGCTATCGGCTGAATTTGATTGCGAGTGAGATATTTATGCCAG
CCAGCCAGACGCAGACGCGCCGAGACAGAACTTAATGGGCCCGCTAACAGCGCGATTTGCTGGTGACCCA
ATGCGACCAGATGCTCCACGCCCAGTCGCGTACCGTCTTCATGGGAGAAAATAATACTGTTGATGGGTGT
CTGGTCAGAGACATCAAGAAATAACGCCGGAACATTAGTGCAGGCAGCTTCCACAGCAATGGCATCCTGG
TCATCCAGCGGATAGTTAATGATCAGCCCACTGACGCGTTGCGCGAGAAGATTGTGCACCGCCGCTTTAC
AGGCTTCGACGCCGCTTCGTTCTACCATCGACACCACCACGCTGGCACCCAGTTGATCGGCGCGAGATTT
AATCGCCGCGACAATTTGCGACGGCGCGTGCAGGGCCAGACTGGAGGTGGCAACGCCAATCAGCAACGAC
TGTTTGCCCGCCAGTTGTTGTGCCACGCGGTTGGGAATGTAATTCAGCTCCGCCATCGCCGCTTCCACTT
TTTCCCGCGTTTTCGCAGAAACGTGGCTGGCCTGGTTCACCACGCGGGAAACGGTCTGATAAGAGACACC
GGCATACTCTGCGACATCGTATAACGTTACTGGTTTCACATTCACCACCCTGAATTGACTCTCTTCCGGG
CGCTATCATGCCATACCGCGAAAGGTTTTGCGCCATTCGATGGTGTCCGGGATCTCGACGCTCTCCCTTA
TGCGACTCCTGCATTAGGAAGCAGCCCAGTAGTAGGTTGAGGCCGTTGAGCACCGCCGCCGCAAGGAATG
GTGCATGCAAGGAGATGGCGCCCAACAGTCCCCCGGCCACGGGGCCTGCCACCATACCCACGCCGAAACA
AGCGCTCATGAGCCCGAAGTGGCGAGCCCGATCTTCCCCATCGGTGATGTCGGCGATATAGGCGCCAGCA
ACCGCACCTGTGGCGCCGGTGATGCCGGCCACGATGCGTCCGGCGTAGAGGATCGAGATCTCGATCCCGC
GAAAT
