>Addgene plasmid #141344 | GB1-PRD(703-800)-Strep | depositor partial sequence | sequence record 276142 | GB1-PRD(703-800)-Strep
CAATACAAACTGGCGCTGAACGGCAAAACGCTGAAGGGTGAAACGACGACCGAGGCCGTTGATGCGGCCA
CGGCCGAGAAAGTGTTCAAGCAGTACGCCAACGACAACGGTGTTGATGGCGAATGGACCTACGACGATGC
GACCAAAACCTTCACCGTGACCGAACTGGTTCCGCGCGGCAGTATCGAAGGTCGCATCCGCGAGAATCTG
AAAGATAGCGGTCTGTTTCTGGAGCATCACCACCATCACCATGAAAATCTGTACTTCCAAGGCGACGAAC
TGCTGAAAGATCTGCAGCAGAGCATTGCCCGCGAACCAAGCGCCCCAAGCATCCCGACGCCAGCCTATCA
GAGTAGTCCGGCGGGTGGTCATGCGCCGACCCCACCAACGCCGGCCCCACGTACGATGCCGCCAACCAAA
CCGCAACCACCAGCGCGTCCGCCACCACCAGTTCTCCCAGCCAATCGCGCCCCAAGTGCGACCGCGCCAA
GCCCAGTTGGTGCGGGTACCGCCGCGCCAGCGCCAAGTCAAACGCCGGGTAGTGCCCCACCACCACAAGC
GCAAGGCTGGAGCCATCCGCAGTTCGAAAAGTAA
